Addgene plasmid #91614: pPN089
Purpose: Express sgRNA targeting human FURIN
Depositing lab: Lindy Barrett. Depositing organization: Broad Institute. Publication: A Scaled Framework for CRISPR Editing of Human Pluripotent Stem Cells to Study Psychiatric Disease. Hazelbaker DZ, Beccard A, Bara AM, Dabkowski N, Messana A, Mazzucato P, Lam D, Manning D, Eggan K, Barrett LE. Stem Cell Reports. 2017 Oct 10;9(4):1315-1327. doi: 10.1016/j.stemcr.2017.09.006. PubMed 29020615.
Backbone
  Vector backbone: pUC19-U6 promoter
  Vector type: CRISPR
Growth in bacteria
  Bacterial resistance: Ampicillin, 100 μg/mL
  Growth temperature: 37°C
  Growth strain: DH5alpha
  Copy number: High Copy
Gene/Insert
  Gene/Insert name: FURIN (alt name: NM_002569.3)
  gRNA/shRNA sequence: CCTGCTAGCAGCTGATGCTC
  Species: H. sapiens (human)
  Insert size (bp): 21
  Entrez Gene: FURIN (a.k.a. FUR, PACE, PCSK3, SPC1)
  Promoter: U6
  Cloning method: Restriction Enzyme; 5′ cloning site BbsI (destroyed during cloning); 3′ cloning site BbsI (destroyed during cloning)
  Sequencing primers: 5′ M13F (-21)
Terms and licenses: Academic/Nonprofit Terms; Industry Terms
How to cite: pPN089 was a gift from Lindy Barrett (Addgene plasmid # 91614 ; http://n2t.net/addgene:91614 ; RRID:Addgene_91614)
