[The description below was written by a language model from this plasmid's Addgene catalogue record and pLannotate feature annotations shown in this document.]
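Description:
pPN089 is a small (about 3 kb) CRISPR guide RNA expression plasmid built on a pUC19 backbone carrying a human U6 promoter cassette. It is propagated in E. coli as a high-copy plasmid through the ColE1/pUC-type origin of replication and is selected with ampicillin via the β-lactamase (AmpR) gene and its native promoter. The rest of the backbone consists of pUC19 remnants: the lac promoter, lac operator and CAP binding site, fragments of lacZα, lacI, rop and bom, and a partial multiple cloning site. These have no role in guide expression. The plasmid has no mammalian selection marker, reporter or Cas9 coding sequence, so the nuclease must be supplied from a separate source.

The payload is a single guide RNA directed against human FURIN, which encodes a proprotein convertase also known as PACE or PCSK3. The roughly 20-nucleotide spacer was inserted between two BbsI sites that were destroyed during cloning. It sits in the gap between the U6 promoter and the Streptococcus pyogenes Cas9 gRNA scaffold. The U6 promoter recruits RNA polymerase III in human cells to transcribe the spacer fused to the scaffold, producing a complete sgRNA that directs SpCas9 to the FURIN locus. The plasmid was deposited in connection with a scaled framework for CRISPR editing of human pluripotent stem cells to study genes linked to psychiatric disease. Its recorded purpose is simply to express the FURIN-targeting sgRNA, presumably by transient co-delivery with Cas9 to edit that gene.
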