Features (pLannotate 1.2.2; 13 found; start..end, strand, type, name):
      1..241     +  promoter       U6 promoter: RNA polymerase III promoter for human U6 snRNA
    271..346     +  misc_RNA       gRNA scaffold: guide RNA scaffold for the Streptococcus pyogenes CRISPR/Cas9 system
    395..411     -  protein_bind   lac operator: The lac repressor binds to the lac operator to inhibit transcription in E. coli. This inhibition can be relieved by adding lactose or isopropyl-β-D-thiogalactopyranoside (IPTG). lac repressor encoded by lacI
    419..449     -  promoter       lac promoter: promoter for the E. coli lac operon
    464..485     -  protein_bind   CAP binding site: CAP binding activates transcription in the presence of cAMP. E. coli catabolite activator protein
    498..590     -  CDS            lacI (fragment): lac repressor; lacI; The lac repressor binds to the lac operator to inhibit transcription in E. coli. This inhibition can be relieved by adding lactose or isopropyl-β-D-thiogalactopyranoside (IPTG).
    773..1361    -  rep_origin     ori: high-copy-number ColE1/pMB1/pBR322/pUC origin of replication
   1532..2392    -  CDS            AmpR: β-lactamase; bla; confers resistance to ampicillin, carbenicillin, and related antibiotics
   2393..2497    -  promoter       AmpR promoter: bla
   2592..2627    +  CDS            rop (fragment): Rop protein, which maintains plasmids at low copy number; rop
   2729..2828    +  misc_feature   bom (fragment): basis of mobility region from pBR322
   2834..2991    -  CDS            lacZα (fragment): LacZα fragment of β-galactosidase; lacZ fragment
   2988..3014    +  misc_feature   MCS (fragment): pUC18/19 multiple cloning site
>Addgene plasmid #91614 | pPN089 | addgene full sequence | sequence record 180192 | Addgene NGS Result
GAGGGCCTATTTCCCATGATTCCTTCATATTTGCATATACGATACAAGGCTGTTAGAGAGATAATTGGAA
TTAATTTGACTGTAAACACAAAGATATTAGTACAAAATACGTGACGTAGAAAGTAATAATTTCTTGGGTA
GTTTGCAGTTTTAAAATTATGTTTTAAAATGGACTATCATATGCTTACCGTAACTTGAAAGTATTTCGAT
TTCTTGGCTTTATATATCTTGTGGAAAGGACGAAACACCGCCTGCTAGCAGCTGATGCTCGTTTTAGAGC
TAGAAATAGCAAGTTAAAATAAGGCTAGTCCGTTATCAACTTGAAAAAGTGGCACCGAGTCGGTGCTTTT
TTAAGCTTGGCGTAATCATGGTCATAGCTGTTTCCTGTGTGAAATTGTTATCCGCTCACAATTCCACACA
ACATACGAGCCGGAAGCATAAAGTGTAAAGCCTGGGGTGCCTAATGAGTGAGCTAACTCACATTAATTGC
GTTGCGCTCACTGCCCGCTTTCCAGTCGGGAAACCTGTCGTGCCAGCTGCATTAATGAATCGGCCAACGC
GCGGGGAGAGGCGGTTTGCGTATTGGGCGCTCTTCCGCTTCCTCGCTCACTGACTCGCTGCGCTCGGTCG
TTCGGCTGCGGCGAGCGGTATCAGCTCACTCAAAGGCGGTAATACGGTTATCCACAGAATCAGGGGATAA
CGCAGGAAAGAACATGTGAGCAAAAGGCCAGCAAAAGGCCAGGAACCGTAAAAAGGCCGCGTTGCTGGCG
TTTTTCCATAGGCTCCGCCCCCCTGACGAGCATCACAAAAATCGACGCTCAAGTCAGAGGTGGCGAAACC
CGACAGGACTATAAAGATACCAGGCGTTTCCCCCTGGAAGCTCCCTCGTGCGCTCTCCTGTTCCGACCCT
GCCGCTTACCGGATACCTGTCCGCCTTTCTCCCTTCGGGAAGCGTGGCGCTTTCTCATAGCTCACGCTGT
AGGTATCTCAGTTCGGTGTAGGTCGTTCGCTCCAAGCTGGGCTGTGTGCACGAACCCCCCGTTCAGCCCG
ACCGCTGCGCCTTATCCGGTAACTATCGTCTTGAGTCCAACCCGGTAAGACACGACTTATCGCCACTGGC
AGCAGCCACTGGTAACAGGATTAGCAGAGCGAGGTATGTAGGCGGTGCTACAGAGTTCTTGAAGTGGTGG
CCTAACTACGGCTACACTAGAAGAACAGTATTTGGTATCTGCGCTCTGCTGAAGCCAGTTACCTTCGGAA
AAAGAGTTGGTAGCTCTTGATCCGGCAAACAAACCACCGCTGGTAGCGGTGGTTTTTTTGTTTGCAAGCA
GCAGATTACGCGCAGAAAAAAAGGATCTCAAGAAGATCCTTTGATCTTTTCTACGGGGTCTGACGCTCAG
TGGAACGAAAACTCACGTTAAGGGATTTTGGTCATGAGATTATCAAAAAGGATCTTCACCTAGATCCTTT
TAAATTAAAAATGAAGTTTTAAATCAATCTAAAGTATATATGAGTAAACTTGGTCTGACAGTTACCAATG
CTTAATCAGTGAGGCACCTATCTCAGCGATCTGTCTATTTCGTTCATCCATAGTTGCCTGACTCCCCGTC
GTGTAGATAACTACGATACGGGAGGGCTTACCATCTGGCCCCAGTGCTGCAATGATACCGCGAGACCCAC
GCTCACCGGCTCCAGATTTATCAGCAATAAACCAGCCAGCCGGAAGGGCCGAGCGCAGAAGTGGTCCTGC
AACTTTATCCGCCTCCATCCAGTCTATTAATTGTTGCCGGGAAGCTAGAGTAAGTAGTTCGCCAGTTAAT
AGTTTGCGCAACGTTGTTGCCATTGCTACAGGCATCGTGGTGTCACGCTCGTCGTTTGGTATGGCTTCAT
TCAGCTCCGGTTCCCAACGATCAAGGCGAGTTACATGATCCCCCATGTTGTGCAAAAAAGCGGTTAGCTC
CTTCGGTCCTCCGATCGTTGTCAGAAGTAAGTTGGCCGCAGTGTTATCACTCATGGTTATGGCAGCACTG
CATAATTCTCTTACTGTCATGCCATCCGTAAGATGCTTTTCTGTGACTGGTGAGTACTCAACCAAGTCAT
TCTGAGAATAGTGTATGCGGCGACCGAGTTGCTCTTGCCCGGCGTCAATACGGGATAATACCGCGCCACA
TAGCAGAACTTTAAAAGTGCTCATCATTGGAAAACGTTCTTCGGGGCGAAAACTCTCAAGGATCTTACCG
CTGTTGAGATCCAGTTCGATGTAACCCACTCGTGCACCCAACTGATCTTCAGCATCTTTTACTTTCACCA
GCGTTTCTGGGTGAGCAAAAACAGGAAGGCAAAATGCCGCAAAAAAGGGAATAAGGGCGACACGGAAATG
TTGAATACTCATACTCTTCCTTTTTCAATATTATTGAAGCATTTATCAGGGTTATTGTCTCATGAGCGGA
TACATATTTGAATGTATTTAGAAAAATAAACAAATAGGGGTTCCGCGCACATTTCCCCGAAAAGTGCCAC
CTGACGTCTAAGAAACCATTATTATCATGACATTAACCTATAAAAATAGGCGTATCACGAGGCCCTTTCG
TCTCGCGCGTTTCGGTGATGACGGTGAAAACCTCTGACACATGCAGCTCCCGGAGACGGTCACAGCTTGT
CTGTAAGCGGATGCCGGGAGCAGACAAGCCCGTCAGGGCGCGTCAGCGGGTGTTGGCGGGTGTCGGGGCT
GGCTTAACTATGCGGCATCAGAGCAGATTGTACTGAGAGTGCACCATATGCGGTGTGAAATACCGCACAG
ATGCGTAAGGAGAAAATACCGCATCAGGCGCCATTCGCCATTCAGGCTGCGCAACTGTTGGGAAGGGCGA
TCGGTGCGGGCCTCTTCGCTATTACGCCAGCTGGCGAAAGGGGGATGTGCTGCAAGGCGATTAAGTTGGG
TAACGCCAGGGTTTTCCCAGTCACGACGTTGTAAAACGACGGCCAGTGAATTCGAGCTCGGTACCCGGGG
ATCCGTTAATTAA
